>Addgene plasmid #107496 | pCEP4-SERTI576K-myc | depositor full sequence | sequence record 205718 | pCEP4-SERTI576K-myc sequence 12145 bps
GCCGGCAAGGCCGGATCCAGACATGATAAGATACATTGATGAGTTTGGACAAACCACAACTAGAATGCAG
TGAAAAAAATGCTTTATTTGTGAAATTTGTGATGCTATTGCTTTATTTGTAACCATTATAAGCTGCAATA
AACAAGTTAACAACAACAATTGCATTCATTTTATGTTTCAGGTTCAGGGGGAGGTGTGGGAGGTTTTTTA
AAGCAAGTAAAACCTCTACAAATGTGGTATGGCTGATTATGATCCGGCTGCCTCGCGCGTTTCGGTGATG
ACGGTGAAAACCTCTGACACATGCAGCTCCCGGAGACGGTCACAGCTTGTCTGTAAGCGGATGCCGGGAG
CAGACAAGCCCGTCAGGGCGCGTCAGCGGGTGTTGGCGGGTGTCGGGGCGCAGCCATGAGGTCGACTCTA
GAGGATCGATCCCCGCCCCGGACGAACTAAACCTGACTACGACATCTCTGCCCCTTCTTCGCGGGGCAGT
GCATGTAATCCCTTCAGTTGGTTGGTACAACTTGCCAACTGGGCCCTGTTCCACATGTGACACGGGGGGG
GACCAAACACAAAGGGGTTCTCTGACTGTAGTTGACATCCTTATAAATGGATGTGCACATTTGCCAACAC
TGAGTGGCTTTCATCCTGGAGCAGACTTTGCAGTCTGTGGACTGCAACACAACATTGCCTTTATGTGTAA
CTCTTGGCTGAAGCTCTTACACCAATGCTGGGGGACATGTACCTCCCAGGGGCCCAGGAAGACTACGGGA
GGCTACACCAACGTCAATCAGAGGGGCCTGTGTAGCTACCGATAAGCGGACCCTCAAGAGGGCATTAGCA
ATAGTGTTTATAAGGCCCCCTTGTTAACCCTAAACGGGTAGCATATGCTTCCCGGGTAGTAGTATATACT
ATCCAGACTAACCCTAATTCAATAGCATATGTTACCCAACGGGAAGCATATGCTATCGAATTAGGGTTAG
TAAAAGGGTCCTAAGGAACAGCGATATCTCCCACCCCATGAGCTGTCACGGTTTTATTTACATGGGGTCA
GGATTCCACGAGGGTAGTGAACCATTTTAGTCACAAGGGCAGTGGCTGAAGATCAAGGAGCGGGCAGTGA
ACTCTCCTGAATCTTCGCCTGCTTCTTCATTCTCCTTCGTTTAGCTAATAGAATAACTGCTGAGTTGTGA
ACAGTAAGGTGTATGTGAGGTGCTCGAAAACAAGGTTTCAGGTGACGCCCCCAGAATAAAATTTGGACGG
GGGGTTCAGTGGTGGCATTGTGCTATGACACCAATATAACCCTCACAAACCCCTTGGGCAATAAATACTA
GTGTAGGAATGAAACATTCTGAATATCTTTAACAATAGAAATCCATGGGGTGGGGACAAGCCGTAAAGAC
TGGATGTCCATCTCACACGAATTTATGGCTATGGGCAACACATAATCCTAGTGCAATATGATACTGGGGT
TATTAAGATGTGTCCCAGGCAGGGACCAAGACAGGTGAACCATGTTGTTACACTCTATTTGTAACAAGGG
GAAAGAGAGTGGACGCCGACAGCAGCGGACTCCACTGGTTGTCTCTAACACCCCCGAAAATTAAACGGGG
CTCCACGCCAATGGGGCCCATAAACAAAGACAAGTGGCCACTCTTTTTTTTGAAATTGTGGAGTGGGGGC
ACGCGTCAGCCCCCACACGCCGCCCTGCGGTTTTGGACTGTAAAATAAGGGTGTAATAACTTGGCTGATT
GTAACCCCGCTAACCACTGCGGTCAAACCACTTGCCCACAAAACCACTAATGGCACCCCGGGGAATACCT
GCATAAGTAGGTGGGCGGGCCAAGATAGGGGCGCGATTGCTGCGATCTGGAGGACAAATTACACACACTT
GCGCCTGAGCGCCAAGCACAGGGTTGTTGGTCCTCATATTCACGAGGTCGCTGAGAGCACGGTGGGCTAA
TGTTGCCATGGGTAGCATATACTACCCAAATATCTGGATAGCATATGCTATCCTAATCTATATCTGGGTA
GCATAGGCTATCCTAATCTATATCTGGGTAGCATATGCTATCCTAATCTATATCTGGGTAGTATATGCTA
TCCTAATTTATATCTGGGTAGCATAGGCTATCCTAATCTATATCTGGGTAGCATATGCTATCCTAATCTA
TATCTGGGTAGTATATGCTATCCTAATCTGTATCCGGGTAGCATATGCTATCCTAATAGAGATTAGGGTA
GTATATGCTATCCTAATTTATATCTGGGTAGCATATACTACCCAAATATCTGGATAGCATATGCTATCCT
AATCTATATCTGGGTAGCATATGCTATCCTAATCTATATCTGGGTAGCATAGGCTATCCTAATCTATATC
TGGGTAGCATATGCTATCCTAATCTATATCTGGGTAGTATATGCTATCCTAATTTATATCTGGGTAGCAT
AGGCTATCCTAATCTATATCTGGGTAGCATATGCTATCCTAATCTATATCTGGGTAGTATATGCTATCCT
AATCTGTATCCGGGTAGCATATGCTATCCTCATGCATATACAGTCAGCATATGATACCCAGTAGTAGAGT
GGGAGTGCTATCCTTTGCATATGCCGCCACCTCCCAAGGGGGCGTGAATTTTCGCTGCTTGTCCTTTTCC
TGCTGGTTGCTCCCATTCTTAGGTGAATTTAAGGAGGCCAGGCTAAAGCCGTCGCATGTCTGATTGCTCA
CCAGGTAAATGTCGCTAATGTTTTCCAACGCGAGAAGGTGTTGAGCGCGGAGCTGAGTGACGTGACAACA
TGGGTATGCCCAATTGCCCCATGTTGGGAGGACGAAAATGGTGACAAGACAGATGGCCAGAAATACACCA
ACAGCACGCATGATGTCTACTGGGGATTTATTCTTTAGTGCGGGGGAATACACGGCTTTTAATACGATTG
AGGGCGTCTCCTAACAAGTTACATCACTCCTGCCCTTCCTCACCCTCATCTCCATCACCTCCTTCATCTC
CGTCATCTCCGTCATCACCCTCCGCGGCAGCCCCTTCCACCATAGGTGGAAACCAGGGAGGCAAATCTAC
TCCATCGTCAAAGCTGCACACAGTCACCCTGATATTGCAGGTAGGAGCGGGCTTTGTCATAACAAGGTCC
TTAATCGCATCCTTCAAAACCTCAGCAAATATATGAGTTTGTAAAAAGACCATGAAATAACAGACAATGG
ACTCCCTTAGCGGGCCAGGTTGTGGGCCGGGTCCAGGGGCCATTCCAAAGGGGAGACGACTCAATGGTGT
AAGACGACATTGTGGAATAGCAAGGGCAGTTCCTCGCCTTAGGTTGTAAAGGGAGGTCTTACTACCTCCA
TATACGAACACACCGGCGACCCAAGTTCCTTCGTCGGTAGTCCTTTCTACGTGACTCCTAGCCAGGAGAG
CTCTTAAACCTTCTGCAATGTTCTCAAATTTCGGGTTGGAACCTCCTTGACCACGATGCTTTCCAAACCA
CCCTCCTTTTTTGCGCCTGCCTCCATCACCCTGACCCCGGGGTCCAGTGCTTGGGCCTTCTCCTGGGTCA
TCTGCGGGGCCCTGCTCTATCGCTCCCGGGGGCACGTCAGGCTCACCATCTGGGCCACCTTCTTGGTGGT
ATTCAAAATAATCGGCTTCCCCTACAGGGTGGAAAAATGGCCTTCTACCTGGAGGGGGCCTGCGCGGTGG
AGACCCGGATGATGATGACTGACTACTGGGACTCCTGGGCCTCTTTTCTCCACGTCCACGACCTCTCCCC
CTGGCTCTTTCACGACTTCCCCCCCTGGCTCTTTCACGTCCTCTACCCCGGCGGCCTCCACTACCTCCTC
GACCCCGGCCTCCACTACCTCCTCGACCCCGGCCTCCACTGCCTCCTCGACCCCGGCCTCCACCTCCTGC
TCCTGCCCCTCCTGCTCCTGCCCCTCCTCCTGCTCCTGCCCCTCCTGCCCCTCCTGCTCCTGCCCCTCCT
GCCCCTCCTGCTCCTGCCCCTCCTGCCCCTCCTGCTCCTGCCCCTCCTGCCCCTCCTCCTGCTCCTGCCC
CTCCTGCCCCTCCTCCTGCTCCTGCCCCTCCTGCCCCTCCTGCTCCTGCCCCTCCTGCCCCTCCTGCTCC
TGCCCCTCCTGCCCCTCCTGCTCCTGCCCCTCCTGCTCCTGCCCCTCCTGCTCCTGCCCCTCCTGCTCCT
GCCCCTCCTGCCCCTCCTGCCCCTCCTCCTGCTCCTGCCCCTCCTGCTCCTGCCCCTCCTGCCCCTCCTG
CCCCTCCTGCTCCTGCCCCTCCTCCTGCTCCTGCCCCTCCTGCCCCTCCTGCCCCTCCTCCTGCTCCTGC
CCCTCCTGCCCCTCCTCCTGCTCCTGCCCCTCCTCCTGCTCCTGCCCCTCCTGCCCCTCCTGCCCCTCCT
CCTGCTCCTGCCCCTCCTGCCCCTCCTCCTGCTCCTGCCCCTCCTCCTGCTCCTGCCCCTCCTGCCCCTC
CTGCCCCTCCTCCTGCTCCTGCCCCTCCTCCTGCTCCTGCCCCTCCTGCCCCTCCTGCCCCTCCTGCCCC
TCCTCCTGCTCCTGCCCCTCCTCCTGCTCCTGCCCCTCCTGCTCCTGCCCCTCCCGCTCCTGCTCCTGCT
CCTGTTCCACCGTGGGTCCCTTTGCAGCCAATGCAACTTGGACGTTTTTGGGGTCTCCGGACACCATCTC
TATGTCTTGGCCCTGATCCTGAGCCGCCCGGGGCTCCTGGTCTTCCGCCTCCTCGTCCTCGTCCTCTTCC
CCGTCCTCGTCCATGGTTATCACCCCCTCTTCTTTGAGGTCCACTGCCGCCGGAGCCTTCTGGTCCAGAT
GTGTCTCCCTTCTCTCCTAGGCCATTTCCAGGTCCTGTACCTGGCCCCTCGTCAGACATGATTCACACTA
AAAGAGATCAATAGACATCTTTATTAGACGACGCTCAGTGAATACAGGGAGTGCAGACTCCTGCCCCCTC
CAACAGCCCCCCCACCCTCATCCCCTTCATGGTCGCTGTCAGACAGATCCAGGTCTGAAAATTCCCCATC
CTCCGAACCATCCTCGTCCTCATCACCAATTACTCGCAGCCCGGAAAACTCCCGCTGAACATCCTCAAGA
TTTGCGTCCTGAGCCTCAAGCCAGGCCTCAAATTCCTCGTCCCCCTTTTTGCTGGACGGTAGGGATGGGG
ATTCTCGGGACCCCTCCTCTTCCTCTTCAAGGTCACCAGACAGAGATGCTACTGGGGCAACGGAAGAAAA
GCTGGGTGCGGCCTGTGAGGATCAGCTTATCGATGATAAGCTGTCAAACATGAGAATTCTTGAAGACGAA
AGGGCCTCGTGATACGCCTATTTTTATAGGTTAATGTCATGATAATAATGGTTTCTTAGACGTCAGGTGG
CACTTTTCGGGGAAATGTGCGCGGAACCCCTATTTGTTTATTTTTCTAAATACATTCAAATATGTATCCG
CTCATGAGACAATAACCCTGATAAATGCTTCAATAATATTGAAAAAGGAAGAGTATGAGTATTCAACATT
TCCGTGTCGCCCTTATTCCCTTTTTTGCGGCATTTTGCCTTCCTGTTTTTGCTCACCCAGAAACGCTGGT
GAAAGTAAAAGATGCTGAAGATCAGTTGGGTGCACGAGTGGGTTACATCGAACTGGATCTCAACAGCGGT
AAGATCCTTGAGAGTTTTCGCCCCGAAGAACGTTTTCCAATGATGAGCACTTTTAAAGTTCTGCTATGTG
GCGCGGTATTATCCCGTGTTGACGCCGGGCAAGAGCAACTCGGTCGCCGCATACACTATTCTCAGAATGA
CTTGGTTGAGTACTCACCAGTCACAGAAAAGCATCTTACGGATGGCATGACAGTAAGAGAATTATGCAGT
GCTGCCATAACCATGAGTGATAACACTGCGGCCAACTTACTTCTGACAACGATCGGAGGACCGAAGGAGC
TAACCGCTTTTTTGCACAACATGGGGGATCATGTAACTCGCCTTGATCGTTGGGAACCGGAGCTGAATGA
AGCCATACCAAACGACGAGCGTGACACCACGATGCCTGCAGCAATGGCAACAACGTTGCGCAAACTATTA
ACTGGCGAACTACTTACTCTAGCTTCCCGGCAACAATTAATAGACTGGATGGAGGCGGATAAAGTTGCAG
GACCACTTCTGCGCTCGGCCCTTCCGGCTGGCTGGTTTATTGCTGATAAATCTGGAGCCGGTGAGCGTGG
GTCTCGCGGTATCATTGCAGCACTGGGGCCAGATGGTAAGCCCTCCCGTATCGTAGTTATCTACACGACG
GGGAGTCAGGCAACTATGGATGAACGAAATAGACAGATCGCTGAGATAGGTGCCTCACTGATTAAGCATT
GGTAACTGTCAGACCAAGTTTACTCATATATACTTTAGATTGATTTAAAACTTCATTTTTAATTTAAAAG
GATCTAGGTGAAGATCCTTTTTGATAATCTCATGACCAAAATCCCTTAACGTGAGTTTTCGTTCCACTGA
GCGTCAGACCCCGTAGAAAAGATCAAAGGATCTTCTTGAGATCCTTTTTTTCTGCGCGTAATCTGCTGCT
TGCAAACAAAAAAACCACCGCTACCAGCGGTGGTTTGTTTGCCGGATCAAGAGCTACCAACTCTTTTTCC
GAAGGTAACTGGCTTCAGCAGAGCGCAGATACCAAATACTGTCCTTCTAGTGTAGCCGTAGTTAGGCCAC
CACTTCAAGAACTCTGTAGCACCGCCTACATACCTCGCTCTGCTAATCCTGTTACCAGTGGCTGCTGCCA
GTGGCGATAAGTCGTGTCTTACCGGGTTGGACTCAAGACGATAGTTACCGGATAAGGCGCAGCGGTCGGG
CTGAACGGGGGGTTCGTGCACACAGCCCAGCTTGGAGCGAACGACCTACACCGAACTGAGATACCTACAG
CGTGAGCTATGAGAAAGCGCCACGCTTCCCGAAGGGAGAAAGGCGGACAGGTATCCGGTAAGCGGCAGGG
TCGGAACAGGAGAGCGCACGAGGGAGCTTCCAGGGGGAAACGCCTGGTATCTTTATAGTCCTGTCGGGTT
TCGCCACCTCTGACTTGAGCGTCGATTTTTGTGATGCTCGTCAGGGGGGCGGAGCCTATGGAAAAACGCC
AGCAACGCGGCCTTTTTACGGTTCCTGGCCTTTTGCTGGCCTTGAAGCTGTCCCTGATGGTCGTCATCTA
CCTGCCTGGACAGCATGGCCTGCAACGCGGGCATCCCGATGCCGCCGGAAGCGAGAAGAATCATAATGGG
GAAGGCCATCCAGCCTCGCGTCGCGAACGCCAGCAAGACGTAGCCCAGCGCGTCGGCCCCGAGATGCGCC
GCGTGCGGCTGCTGGAGATGGCGGACGCGATGGATATGTTCTGCCAAGGGTTGGTTTGCGCATTCACAGT
TCTCCGCAAGAATTGATTGGCTCCAATTCTTGGAGTGGTGAATCCGTTAGCGAGGTGCCGCCCTGCTTCA
TCCCCGTGGCCCGTTGCTCGCGTTTGCTGGCGGTGTCCCCGGAAGAAATATATTTGCATGTCTTTAGTTC
TATGATGACACAAACCCCGCCCAGCGTCTTGTCATTGGCGAATTCGAACACGCAGATGCAGTCGGGGCGG
CGCGGTCCGAGGTCCACTTCGCATATTAAGGTGACGCGTGTGGCCTCGAACACCGAGCGACCCTGCAGCG
ACCCGCTTAACAGCGTCAACAGCGTGCCGCAGATCCCGGGGGGCAATGAGATATGAAAAAGCCTGAACTC
ACCGCGACGTCTGTCGAGAAGTTTCTGATCGAAAAGTTCGACAGCGTCTCCGACCTGATGCAGCTCTCGG
AGGGCGAAGAATCTCGTGCTTTCAGCTTCGATGTAGGAGGGCGTGGATATGTCCTGCGGGTAAATAGCTG
CGCCGATGGTTTCTACAAAGATCGTTATGTTTATCGGCACTTTGCATCGGCCGCGCTCCCGATTCCGGAA
GTGCTTGACATTGGGGAATTCAGCGAGAGCCTGACCTATTGCATCTCCCGCCGTGCACAGGGTGTCACGT
TGCAAGACCTGCCTGAAACCGAACTGCCCGCTGTTCTGCAGCCGGTCGCGGAGGCCATGGATGCGATCGC
TGCGGCCGATCTTAGCCAGACGAGCGGGTTCGGCCCATTCGGACCGCAAGGAATCGGTCAATACACTACA
TGGCGTGATTTCATATGCGCGATTGCTGATCCCCATGTGTATCACTGGCAAACTGTGATGGACGACACCG
TCAGTGCGTCCGTCGCGCAGGCTCTCGATGAGCTGATGCTTTGGGCCGAGGACTGCCCCGAAGTCCGGCA
CCTCGTGCACGCGGATTTCGGCTCCAACAATGTCCTGACGGACAATGGCCGCATAACAGCGGTCATTGAC
TGGAGCGAGGCGATGTTCGGGGATTCCCAATACGAGGTCGCCAACATCTTCTTCTGGAGGCCGTGGTTGG
CTTGTATGGAGCAGCAGACGCGCTACTTCGAGCGGAGGCATCCGGAGCTTGCAGGATCGCCGCGGCTCCG
GGCGTATATGCTCCGCATTGGTCTTGACCAACTCTATCAGAGCTTGGTTGACGGCAATTTCGATGATGCA
GCTTGGGCGCAGGGTCGATGCGACGCAATCGTCCGATCCGGAGCCGGGACTGTCGGGCGTACACAAATCG
CCCGCAGAAGCGCGGCCGTCTGGACCGATGGCTGTGTAGAAGTACTCGCCGATAGTGGAAACCGACGCCC
CAGCACTCGTCCGGATCGGGAGATGGGGGAGGCTAACTGAAACACGGAAGGAGACAATACCGGAAGGAAC
CCGCGCTATGACGGCAATAAAAAGACAGAATAAAACGCACGGGTGTTGGGTCGTTTGTTCATAAACGCGG
GGTTCGGTCCCAGGGCTGGCACTCTGTCGATACCCCACCGAGACCCCATTGGGGCCAATACGCCCGCGTT
TCTTCCTTTTCCCCACCCCACCCCCCAAGTTCGGGTGAAGGCCCAGGGCTCGCAGCCAACGTCGGGGCGG
CAGGCCCTGCCATAGCCACTGGCCCCGTGGGTTAGGGACGGGGTCCCCCATGGGGAATGGTTTATGGTTC
GTGGGGGTTATTATTTTGGGCGTTGCGTGGGGTCAGGTCCACGACTGGACTGAGCAGACAGACCCATGGT
TTTTGGATGGCCTGGGCATGGACCGCATGTACTGGCGCGACACGAACACCGGGCGTCTGTGGCTGCCAAA
CACCCCCGACCCCCAAAAACCACCGCGCGGATTTCTGGCGTGCCAAGCTAGTCGACCAATTCTCATGTTT
GACAGCTTATCATCGCAGATCCGGGCAACGTTGTTGCCATTGCTGCAGGCGCAGAACTGGTAGGTATGGA
AGATCTATACATTGAATCAATATTGGCAATTAGCCATATTAGTCATTGGTTATATAGCATAAATCAATAT
TGGCTATTGGCCATTGCATACGTTGTATCTATATCATAATATGTACATTTATATTGGCTCATGTCCAATA
TGACCGCCATGTTGACATTGATTATTGACTAGTTATTAATAGTAATCAATTACGGGGTCATTAGTTCATA
GCCCATATATGGAGTTCCGCGTTACATAACTTACGGTAAATGGCCCGCCTGGCTGACCGCCCAACGACCC
CCGCCCATTGACGTCAATAATGACGTATGTTCCCATAGTAACGCCAATAGGGACTTTCCATTGACGTCAA
TGGGTGGAGTATTTACGGTAAACTGCCCACTTGGCAGTACATCAAGTGTATCATATGCCAAGTCCGCCCC
CTATTGACGTCAATGACGGTAAATGGCCCGCCTGGCATTATGCCCAGTACATGACCTTACGGGACTTTCC
TACTTGGCAGTACATCTACGTATTAGTCATCGCTATTACCATGGTGATGCGGTTTTGGCAGTACACCAAT
GGGCGTGGATAGCGGTTTGACTCACGGGGATTTCCAAGTCTCCACCCCATTGACGTCAATGGGAGTTTGT
TTTGGCACCAAAATCAACGGGACTTTCCAAAATGTCGTAATAACCCCGCCCCGTTGACGCAAATGGGCGG
TAGGCGTGTACGGTGGGAGGTCTATATAAGCAGAGCTCGTTTAGTGAACCGTCAGATCTCTAGAAGCTGG
GTACCAGCTGCTAGCGCCACCATGGAGACCACCCCCCTGAACAGTCAAAAGCAACTCTCTGCCTGTGAGG
ATGGAGAGGACTGTCAGGAGAATGGCGTTCTTCAAAAGGTTGTACCCACCCCTGGAGATAAGGTGGAAAG
CGGCCAGATTTCCAACGGCTACAGCGCCGTGCCATCACCTGGAGCCGGGGATGATACACGGCACAGCATT
CCCGCAACCACCACGACACTGGTTGCAGAGCTTCACCAGGGCGAGAGGGAGACGTGGGGCAAAAAGGTAG
ATTTTCTGCTTTCCGTGATCGGTTACGCGGTCGATCTGGGGAACGTGTGGAGGTTCCCTTACATTTGTTA
CCAAAACGGAGGGGGTGCCTTCTTGCTGCCCTACACAATTATGGCGATTTTTGGGGGTATCCCGCTCTTC
TACATGGAACTGGCCTTGGGTCAGTACCACCGGAACGGCTGCATTAGCATTTGGCGCAAGATATGCCCCA
TTTTCAAGGGAATCGGATACGCAATCTGTATAATCGCGTTCTATATTGCATCATATTACAACACCATCAT
GGCCTGGGCCCTTTATTACTTGATCAGCAGTTTCACCGACCAATTGCCGTGGACGAGCTGTAAGAACTCA
TGGAATACCGGGAACTGTACCAACTACTTCTCTGAGGACAGCTCAGGAGGTAGCGGGGGTGAACAGAAGC
TGATTAGCGAGGAGGACTTGGGCAGTCCAGGCGGAAGCGGCAACATCACTTGGACACTCCATAGTACGAG
CCCCGCAGAGGAGTTTTACACCAGGCACGTACTGCAGATTCATAGGAGCAAGGGTCTGCAAGACCTGGGC
GGTATTAGCTGGCAGCTCGCATTGTGCATAATGTTGATCTTTACGGTGATCTATTTCTCTATCTGGAAGG
GAGTAAAGACATCCGGCAAGGTGGTGTGGGTGACGGCGACCTTCCCCTACATTATACTCAGCGTGTTGTT
GGTGAGGGGGGCAACCCTGCCTGGGGCCTGGCGAGGCGTGCTGTTCTATCTCAAGCCAAACTGGCAGAAG
CTTCTTGAAACCGGAGTGTGGATCGACGCGGCCGCGCAAATCTTCTTTTCCCTCGGTCCCGGCTTCGGGG
TCCTTCTGGCATTCGCAAGCTACAACAAGTTCAACAATAACTGCTACCAGGACGCCCTCGTGACAAGTGT
AGTGAACTGCATGACCTCTTTCGTGAGCGGGTTTGTGATCTTCACAGTACTCGGATATATGGCTGAGATG
AGGAACGAAGATGTTAGTGAGGTTGCCAAAGACGCTGGCCCGAGCCTGTTGTTCATCACATACGCCGAGG
CTATCGCGAACATGCCCGCATCTACTTTCTTCGCCATCATCTTTTTCCTGATGCTGATAACCCTTGGGCT
GGATAGCACCTTCGCCGGACTGGAGGGTGTCATCACTGCCGTTCTCGACGAGTTCCCCCATGTGTGGGCC
AAGCGACGGGAAAGGTTCGTGCTGGCCGTCGTAATCACATGCTTCTTCGGCTCACTGGTGACCCTTACCT
TTGGCGGTGCGTACGTGGTCAAGCTGCTCGAAGAGTACGCCACTGGACCGGCGGTTCTGACCGTGGCATT
GATCGAGGCCGTGGCCGTAAGCTGGTTTTACGGCATCACGCAGTTCTGTAGGGACGTGAAAGAGATGCTG
GGCTTTTCTCCCGGTTGGTTTTGGAGGATTTGTTGGGTAGCAATTAGCCCCCTGTTTCTCCTTTTCATTA
TTTGCTCTTTTCTGATGTCTCCACCGCAGCTCCGACTGTTTCAGTACAACTACCCCTACTGGTCAATTAA
GCTGGGCTATTGTATCGGCACCTCAAGTTTCATCTGCATCCCCACATACATCGCATACAGACTGATAATT
ACGCCCGGTACTTTTAAGGAGCGAATCATTAAAAGCATAACCCCCGAAACCCCCACCGAGATCCCTTGTG
GCGATATAAGACTCAATGCGGTCTAATAGCTCGAG
Features (pLannotate 1.2.2; 22 found; start..end, strand, type, name):
     14..148     -  polyA_signal   SV40 poly(A) signal: SV40 polyadenylation signal
    171..254     -  CDS            large T antigen (fragment): large T antigen from SV40 (simian virus 40)
    257..297     +  CDS            rop (fragment): Rop protein, which maintains plasmids at low copy number; rop
    409..427     -  misc_feature   MCS (fragment): pUC18/19 multiple cloning site
    873..2662    -  rep_origin     oriP: Epstein-Barr virus oriP replication origin (Yates et al., 2000)
   2663..2881    -  CDS            gL (fragment): GL_EBVB9 - Experimental evidence at protein level: Swiss-Prot protein existence level 1. The heterodimer glycoprotein H-glycoprotein L is required for the fusion of viral and plasma membranes leading to virus entry into the host cell. Acts as a functional inhibitor of gH and maintains gH in an inhibited form. Upon binding to host integrins, gL dissociates from gH leading to activation of the viral fusion glycoproteins gB and gH. Fusion of EBV with B-lymphocytes requires the additional receptor- binding protein gp42, which forms a complex with gH/gL. The heterodimer gH/gL targets also host EPHA
   2964..4889    -  CDS            EBNA1: Epstein-Barr nuclear antigen 1, also known as EBNA-1 crucial for latent viral infection, and for episomal amplification of vectors containing the oriP origin (Okita et al., 2013)
   4927..5271    -  CDS            BRRF2_EBVB9 (fragment): Protein inferred from homology: Swiss-Prot protein existence level 3. From Epstein-Barr virus (strain B95-8) (HHV-4) (Human herpesvirus 4).
   5274..5297    -  promoter       tet promoter (fragment): E. coli promoter for tetracycline efflux protein gene
   5410..5514    +  promoter       AmpR promoter: bla
   5515..6375    +  CDS            AmpR: β-lactamase; bla; confers resistance to ampicillin, carbenicillin, and related antibiotics
   6546..7134    +  rep_origin     ori: high-copy-number ColE1/pMB1/pBR322/pUC origin of replication
   7180..7338    -  CDS            TcR (fragment): tetracycline efflux protein; tet; confers resistance to tetracycline
   7459..7659    -  CDS            MDV035 (fragment): UL24_GAHVM - Protein inferred from homology: Swiss-Prot protein existence level 3. May play a role in the dispersal of host nucleolin from the nucleolus throughout the nucleus leading to a decrease in ribosome biogenesis. From Gallid herpesvirus 2 (strain Chicken/Md5/ATCC VR-987) (GaHV-2) (Marek's disease herpesvirus type 1).
   7648..7710    +  promoter       Mini-TK promoter: minimal herpes simplex virus (HSV) thymidine kinase promoter
   7753..8790    +  CDS            HygR: hygromycin B phosphotransferase confers resistance to hygromycin
   8832..8880    +  polyA_signal   HSV TK poly(A) signal: herpes simplex virus thymidine kinase polyadenylation signal (Cole and Stacy, 1985)
   9080..9304    +  CDS            gH (fragment): GH_HHV11 - Experimental evidence at protein level: Swiss-Prot protein existence level 1. The heterodimer glycoprotein H-glycoprotein L is required for the fusion of viral and plasma membranes leading to virus entry into the host cell. Following initial binding to host receptor, membrane fusion is mediated by the fusion machinery composed of gB and the heterodimer gH/gL. May also be involved in the fusion between the virion envelope and the outer nuclear membrane during virion morphogenesis. From Human herpesvirus 1 (strain 17) (HHV-1) (Human herpes simplex virus 1).
   9335..9360    -  CDS            bla(M) (fragment): β-lactamase lacking the signal sequence; bla(M); allows cytosolic expression of β-lactamase
   9534..9913    +  enhancer       CMV enhancer: human cytomegalovirus immediate early enhancer
   9915..10114   +  promoter       CMV promoter: human cytomegalovirus (CMV) immediate early promoter
  10172..12133   +  CDS            SLC6A4: SC6A4_HUMAN - Also known as HTT, SERT. Experimental evidence at protein level: Swiss-Prot protein existence level 1. Serotonin transporter whose primary function in the central nervous system involves the regulation of serotonergic signaling via transport of serotonin molecules from the synaptic cleft back into the pre-synaptic terminal for re-utilization. Plays a key role in mediating regulation of the availability of serotonin to other receptors of serotonergic systems. Terminates the action of serotonin and recycles it in a sodium-dependent manner. From Homo sapiens (Human).
