[The description below was written by a language model from this plasmid's Addgene catalogue record and pLannotate feature annotations shown in this document.]
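Description:
pCEP4-SERTI576K-myc is a mammalian expression plasmid built on the Invitrogen pCEP4 episomal backbone, carrying a codon-optimized human serotonin transporter (SERT, gene SLC6A4) with the point mutation I576K. The roughly 2 kb insert sits between NheI and XhoI sites, both retained, in a construct of about 12.1 kb. Transcription is driven by the human cytomegalovirus immediate-early enhancer and promoter and terminated by the SV40 polyadenylation signal that lies just past the coding sequence on the circular map. A MYC epitope is inserted internally in extracellular loop 2 of the transporter, which places the tag on the outside of the cell and so allows transporter at the plasma membrane to be detected; the feature table annotates the SLC6A4 reading frame as a whole and does not mark the tag separately.

In E. coli the plasmid replicates from a high-copy ColE1/pUC-type origin and is selected through the β-lactamase gene for ampicillin resistance. In mammalian cells, the Epstein-Barr virus oriP origin together with the EBNA1 coding sequence allows the plasmid to persist and replicate as an extrachromosomal episome in permissive primate cells. A hygromycin B phosphotransferase cassette with an HSV thymidine kinase promoter and poly(A) signal permits selection of transfected cells. Several short annotated fragments (herpesviral open reading frames, rop, tetracycline resistance, large T antigen) appear to be backbone remnants rather than functional elements.

According to the record, the I576K variant retains approximately wild-type activity but shows decreased surface expression. It comes from a deep mutagenesis study of the transporter's uptake of a non-native substrate, where such single mutants serve to characterize individual substitutions.
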