Addgene plasmid #107496: pCEP4-SERTI576K-myc
Purpose: Mammalian expression plasmid for codon optimized mutant hSERT with internal MYC tag inserted in ECL2, mutation I576K with approximately wildtype activity, decreased surface expression
Depositing lab: Erik Procko. Publication: Deep Mutagenesis of a Transporter for Uptake of a Non-Native Substrate Identifies Conformationally Dynamic Regions. Young HJ, Chan M, Selvam B, Szymanski SK, Shukla D, Procko E. bioRxiv 2021.04.19.440442 10.1101/2021.04.19.440442.
Backbone
  Vector backbone: pCEP4
  Backbone manufacturer: Invitrogen
  Backbone size w/o insert (bp): 10410
  Vector type: Mammalian Expression
  Selectable markers: Hygromycin
Growth in bacteria
  Bacterial resistance: Ampicillin, 100 μg/mL
  Growth temperature: 37°C
  Growth strain: DH5alpha
  Copy number: High Copy
Gene/Insert
  Gene/Insert name: Serotonin Transporter (SERT) (alt name: SLC6A4)
  Species: H. sapiens (human)
  Insert size (bp): 1985
  Mutation: I576K
  Entrez Gene: SLC6A4 (a.k.a. 5-HTT, 5-HTTLPR, 5HTT, HTT, OCD1, SERT, SERT1, hSERT)
  Promoter: CMV
  Cloning method: Restriction Enzyme; 5′ cloning site NHE1 (not destroyed); 3′ cloning site XHO1 (not destroyed)
  Sequencing primers: 5′ CMV Forward; 3′ EBV Reverse
Terms and licenses: Academic/Nonprofit Terms; Industry Terms: Not Available to Industry
Depositor comments: Please visit https://doi.org/10.1101/2021.04.19.440442 for bioRxiv preprint.
How to cite: pCEP4-SERTI576K-myc was a gift from Erik Procko (Addgene plasmid # 107496 ; http://n2t.net/addgene:107496 ; RRID:Addgene_107496)
