>Addgene plasmid #107496 | pCEP4-SERTI576K-myc | addgene partial sequence | sequence record 205717 | Addgene Partial NGS Result
CTCCTGTTCCACCGTGGGTCCCTTTGCAGCCAATGCAACTTGGACGTTTTTGGGGTCTCCGGACACCATC
TCTATGTCTTGGCCCTGATCCTGAGCCGCCCGGGGCTCCTGGTCTTCCGCCTCCTCGTCCTCGTCCTCTT
CCCCGTCCTCGTCCATGGTTATCACCCCCTCTTCTTTGAGGTCCACTGCCGCCGGAGCCTTCTGGTCCAG
ATGTGTCTCCCTTCTCTCCTAGGCCATTTCCAGGTCCTGTACCTGGCCCCTCGTCAGACATGATTCACAC
TAAAAGAGATCAATAGACATCTTTATTAGACGACGCTCAGTGAATACAGGGAGTGCAGACTCCTGCCCCC
TCCAACAGCCCCCCCACCCTCATCCCCTTCATGGTCGCTGTCAGACAGATCCAGGTCTGAAAATTCCCCA
TCCTCCGAACCATCCTCGTCCTCATCACCAATTACTCGCAGCCCGGAAAACTCCCGCTGAACATCCTCAA
GATTTGCGTCCTGAGCCTCAAGCCAGGCCTCAAATTCCTCGTCCCCCTTTTTGCTGGACGGTAGGGATGG
GGATTCTCGGGACCCCTCCTCTTCCTCTTCAAGGTCACCAGACAGAGATGCTACTGGGGCAACGGAAGAA
AAGCTGGGTGCGGCCTGTGAGGATCAGCTTATCGATGATAAGCTGTCAAACATGAGAATTCTTGAAGACG
AAAGGGCCTCGTGATACGCCTATTTTTATAGGTTAATGTCATGATAATAATGGTTTCTTAGACGTCAGGT
GGCACTTTTCGGGGAAATGTGCGCGGAACCCCTATTTGTTTATTTTTCTAAATACATTCAAATATGTATC
CGCTCATGAGACAATAACCCTGATAAATGCTTCAATAATATTGAAAAAGGAAGAGTATGAGTATTCAACA
TTTCCGTGTCGCCCTTATTCCCTTTTTTGCGGCATTTTGCCTTCCTGTTTTTGCTCACCCAGAAACGCTG
GTGAAAGTAAAAGATGCTGAAGATCAGTTGGGTGCACGAGTGGGTTACATCGAACTGGATCTCAACAGCG
GTAAGATCCTTGAGAGTTTTCGCCCCGAAGAACGTTTTCCAATGATGAGCACTTTTAAAGTTCTGCTATG
TGGCGCGGTATTATCCCGTGTTGACGCCGGGCAAGAGCAACTCGGTCGCCGCATACACTATTCTCAGAAT
GACTTGGTTGAGTACTCACCAGTCACAGAAAAGCATCTTACGGATGGCATGACAGTAAGAGAATTATGCA
GTGCTGCCATAACCATGAGTGATAACACTGCGGCCAACTTACTTCTGACAACGATCGGAGGACCGAAGGA
GCTAACCGCTTTTTTGCACAACATGGGGGATCATGTAACTCGCCTTGATCGTTGGGAACCGGAGCTGAAT
GAAGCCATACCAAACGACGAGCGTGACACCACGATGCCTGCAGCAATGGCAACAACGTTGCGCAAACTAT
TAACTGGCGAACTACTTACTCTAGCTTCCCGGCAACAATTAATAGACTGGATGGAGGCGGATAAAGTTGC
AGGACCACTTCTGCGCTCGGCCCTTCCGGCTGGCTGGTTTATTGCTGATAAATCTGGAGCCGGTGAGCGT
GGGTCTCGCGGTATCATTGCAGCACTGGGGCCAGATGGTAAGCCCTCCCGTATCGTAGTTATCTACACGA
CGGGGAGTCAGGCAACTATGGATGAACGAAATAGACAGATCGCTGAGATAGGTGCCTCACTGATTAAGCA
TTGGTAACTGTCAGACCAAGTTTACTCATATATACTTTAGATTGATTTAAAACTTCATTTTTAATTTAAA
AGGATCTAGGTGAAGATCCTTTTTGATAATCTCATGACCAAAATCCCTTAACGTGAGTTTTCGTTCCACT
GAGCGTCAGACCCCGTAGAAAAGATCAAAGGATCTTCTTGAGATCCTTTTTTTCTGCGCGTAATCTGCTG
CTTGCAAACAAAAAAACCACCGCTACCAGCGGTGGTTTGTTTGCCGGATCAAGAGCTACCAACTCTTTTT
CCGAAGGTAACTGGCTTCAGCAGAGCGCAGATACCAAATACTGTCCTTCTAGTGTAGCCGTAGTTAGGCC
ACCACTTCAAGAACTCTGTAGCACCGCCTACATACCTCGCTCTGCTAATCCTGTTACCAGTGGCTGCTGC
CAGTGGCGATAAGTCGTGTCTTACCGGGTTGGACTCAAGACGATAGTTACCGGATAAGGCGCAGCGGTCG
GGCTGAACGGGGGGTTCGTGCACACAGCCCAGCTTGGAGCGAACGACCTACACCGAACTGAGATACCTAC
AGCGTGAGCTATGAGAAAGCGCCACGCTTCCCGAAGGGAGAAAGGCGGACAGGTATCCGGTAAGCGGCAG
GGTCGGAACAGGAGAGCGCACGAGGGAGCTTCCAGGGGGAAACGCCTGGTATCTTTATAGTCCTGTCGGG
TTTCGCCACCTCTGACTTGAGCGTCGATTTTTGTGATGCTCGTCAGGGGGGCGGAGCCTATGGAAAAACG
CCAGCAACGCGGCCTTTTTACGGTTCCTGGCCTTTTGCTGGCCTTGAAGCTGTCCCTGATGGTCGTCATC
TACCTGCCTGGACAGCATGGCCTGCAACGCGGGCATCCCGATGCCGCCGGAAGCGAGAAGAATCATAATG
GGGAAGGCCATCCAGCCTCGCGTCGCGAACGCCAGCAAGACGTAGCCCAGCGCGTCGGCCCCGAGATGCG
CCGCGTGCGGCTGCTGGAGATGGCGGACGCGATGGATATGTTCTGCCAAGGGTTGGTTTGCGCATTCACA
GTTCTCCGCAAGAATTGATTGGCTCCAATTCTTGGAGTGGTGAATCCGTTAGCGAGGTGCCGCCCTGCTT
CATCCCCGTGGCCCGTTGCTCGCGTTTGCTGGCGGTGTCCCCGGAAGAAATATATTTGCATGTCTTTAGT
TCTATGATGACACAAACCCCGCCCAGCGTCTTGTCATTGGCGAATTCGAACACGCAGATGCAGTCGGGGC
GGCGCGGTCCGAGGTCCACTTCGCATATTAAGGTGACGCGTGTGGCCTCGAACACCGAGCGACCCTGCAG
CGACCCGCTTAACAGCGTCAACAGCGTGCCGCAGATCCCGGGGGGCAATGAGATATGAAAAAGCCTGAAC
TCACCGCGACGTCTGTCGAGAAGTTTCTGATCGAAAAGTTCGACAGCGTCTCCGACCTGATGCAGCTCTC
GGAGGGCGAAGAATCTCGTGCTTTCAGCTTCGATGTAGGAGGGCGTGGATATGTCCTGCGGGTAAATAGC
TGCGCCGATGGTTTCTACAAAGATCGTTATGTTTATCGGCACTTTGCATCGGCCGCGCTCCCGATTCCGG
AAGTGCTTGACATTGGGGAATTCAGCGAGAGCCTGACCTATTGCATCTCCCGCCGTGCACAGGGTGTCAC
GTTGCAAGACCTGCCTGAAACCGAACTGCCCGCTGTTCTGCAGCCGGTCGCGGAGGCCATGGATGCGATC
GCTGCGGCCGATCTTAGCCAGACGAGCGGGTTCGGCCCATTCGGACCGCAAGGAATCGGTCAATACACTA
CATGGCGTGATTTCATATGCGCGATTGCTGATCCCCATGTGTATCACTGGCAAACTGTGATGGACGACAC
CGTCAGTGCGTCCGTCGCGCAGGCTCTCGATGAGCTGATGCTTTGGGCCGAGGACTGCCCCGAAGTCCGG
CACCTCGTGCACGCGGATTTCGGCTCCAACAATGTCCTGACGGACAATGGCCGCATAACAGCGGTCATTG
ACTGGAGCGAGGCGATGTTCGGGGATTCCCAATACGAGGTCGCCAACATCTTCTTCTGGAGGCCGTGGTT
GGCTTGTATGGAGCAGCAGACGCGCTACTTCGAGCGGAGGCATCCGGAGCTTGCAGGATCGCCGCGGCTC
CGGGCGTATATGCTCCGCATTGGTCTTGACCAACTCTATCAGAGCTTGGTTGACGGCAATTTCGATGATG
CAGCTTGGGCGCAGGGTCGATGCGACGCAATCGTCCGATCCGGAGCCGGGACTGTCGGGCGTACACAAAT
CGCCCGCAGAAGCGCGGCCGTCTGGACCGATGGCTGTGTAGAAGTACTCGCCGATAGTGGAAACCGACGC
CCCAGCACTCGTCCGGATCGGGAGATGGGGGAGGCTAACTGAAACACGGAAGGAGACAATACCGGAAGGA
ACCCGCGCTATGACGGCAATAAAAAGACAGAATAAAACGCACGGGTGTTGGGTCGTTTGTTCATAAACGC
GGGGTTCGGTCCCAGGGCTGGCACTCTGTCGATACCCCACCGAGACCCCATTGGGGCCAATACGCCCGCG
TTTCTTCCTTTTCCCCACCCCACCCCCCAAGTTCGGGTGAAGGCCCAGGGCTCGCAGCCAACGTCGGGGC
GGCAGGCCCTGCCATAGCCACTGGCCCCGTGGGTTAGGGACGGGGTCCCCCATGGGGAATGGTTTATGGT
TCGTGGGGGTTATTATTTTGGGCGTTGCGTGGGGTCAGGTCCACGACTGGACTGAGCAGACAGACCCATG
GTTTTTGGATGGCCTGGGCATGGACCGCATGTACTGGCGCGACACGAACACCGGGCGTCTGTGGCTGCCA
AACACCCCCGACCCCCAAAAACCACCGCGCGGATTTCTGGCGTGCCAAGCTAGTCGACCAATTCTCATGT
TTGACAGCTTATCATCGCAGATCCGGGCAACGTTGTTGCCATTGCTGCAGGCGCAGAACTGGTAGGTATG
GAAGATCTATACATTGAATCAATATTGGCAATTAGCCATATTAGTCATTGGTTATATAGCATAAATCAAT
ATTGGCTATTGGCCATTGCATACGTTGTATCTATATCATAATATGTACATTTATATTGGCTCATGTCCAA
TATGACCGCCATGTTGACATTGATTATTGACTAGTTATTAATAGTAATCAATTACGGGGTCATTAGTTCA
TAGCCCATATATGGAGTTCCGCGTTACATAACTTACGGTAAATGGCCCGCCTGGCTGACCGCCCAACGAC
CCCCGCCCATTGACGTCAATAATGACGTATGTTCCCATAGTAACGCCAATAGGGACTTTCCATTGACGTC
AATGGGTGGAGTATTTACGGTAAACTGCCCACTTGGCAGTACATCAAGTGTATCATATGCCAAGTCCGCC
CCCTATTGACGTCAATGACGGTAAATGGCCCGCCTGGCATTATGCCCAGTACATGACCTTACGGGACTTT
CCTACTTGGCAGTACATCTACGTATTAGTCATCGCTATTACCATGGTGATGCGGTTTTGGCAGTACACCA
ATGGGCGTGGATAGCGGTTTGACTCACGGGGATTTCCAAGTCTCCACCCCATTGACGTCAATGGGAGTTT
GTTTTGGCACCAAAATCAACGGGACTTTCCAAAATGTCGTAATAACCCCGCCCCGTTGACGCAAATGGGC
GGTAGGCGTGTACGGTGGGAGGTCTATATAAGCAGAGCTCGTTTAGTGAACCGTCAGATCTCTAGAAGCT
GGGTACCAGCTGCTAGCGCCACCATGGAGACCACCCCCCTGAACAGTCAAAAGCAACTCTCTGCCTGTGA
GGATGGAGAGGACTGTCAGGAGAATGGCGTTCTTCAAAAGGTTGTACCCACCCCTGGAGATAAGGTGGAA
AGCGGCCAGATTTCCAACGGCTACAGCGCCGTGCCATCACCTGGAGCCGGGGATGATACACGGCACAGCA
TTCCCGCAACCACCACGACACTGGTTGCAGAGCTTCACCAGGGCGAGAGGGAGACGTGGGGCAAAAAGGT
AGATTTTCTGCTTTCCGTGATCGGTTACGCGGTCGATCTGGGGAACGTGTGGAGGTTCCCTTACATTTGT
TACCAAAACGGAGGGGGTGCCTTCTTGCTGCCCTACACAATTATGGCGATTTTTGGGGGTATCCCGCTCT
TCTACATGGAACTGGCCTTGGGTCAGTACCACCGGAACGGCTGCATTAGCATTTGGCGCAAGATATGCCC
CATTTTCAAGGGAATCGGATACGCAATCTGTATAATCGCGTTCTATATTGCATCATATTACAACACCATC
ATGGCCTGGGCCCTTTATTACTTGATCAGCAGTTTCACCGACCAATTGCCGTGGACGAGCTGTAAGAACT
CATGGAATACCGGGAACTGTACCAACTACTTCTCTGAGGACAGCTCAGGAGGTAGCGGGGGTGAACAGAA
GCTGATTAGCGAGGAGGACTTGGGCAGTCCAGGCGGAAGCGGCAACATCACTTGGACACTCCATAGTACG
AGCCCCGCAGAGGAGTTTTACACCAGGCACGTACTGCAGATTCATAGGAGCAAGGGTCTGCAAGACCTGG
GCGGTATTAGCTGGCAGCTCGCATTGTGCATAATGTTGATCTTTACGGTGATCTATTTCTCTATCTGGAA
GGGAGTAAAGACATCCGGCAAGGTGGTGTGGGTGACGGCGACCTTCCCCTACATTATACTCAGCGTGTTG
TTGGTGAGGGGGGCAACCCTGCCTGGGGCCTGGCGAGGCGTGCTGTTCTATCTCAAGCCAAACTGGCAGA
AGCTTCTTGAAACCGGAGTGTGGATCGACGCGGCCGCGCAAATCTTCTTTTCCCTCGGTCCCGGCTTCGG
GGTCCTTCTGGCATTCGCAAGCTACAACAAGTTCAACAATAACTGCTACCAGGACGCCCTCGTGACAAGT
GTAGTGAACTGCATGACCTCTTTCGTGAGCGGGTTTGTGATCTTCACAGTACTCGGATATATGGCTGAGA
TGAGGAACGAAGATGTTAGTGAGGTTGCCAAAGACGCTGGCCCGAGCCTGTTGTTCATCACATACGCCGA
GGCTATCGCGAACATGCCCGCATCTACTTTCTTCGCCATCATCTTTTTCCTGATGCTGATAACCCTTGGG
CTGGATAGCACCTTCGCCGGACTGGAGGGTGTCATCACTGCCGTTCTCGACGAGTTCCCCCATGTGTGGG
CCAAGCGACGGGAAAGGTTCGTGCTGGCCGTCGTAATCACATGCTTCTTCGGCTCACTGGTGACCCTTAC
CTTTGGCGGTGCGTACGTGGTCAAGCTGCTCGAAGAGTACGCCACTGGACCGGCGGTTCTGACCGTGGCA
TTGATCGAGGCCGTGGCCGTAAGCTGGTTTTACGGCATCACGCAGTTCTGTAGGGACGTGAAAGAGATGC
TGGGCTTTTCTCCCGGTTGGTTTTGGAGGATTTGTTGGGTAGCAATTAGCCCCCTGTTTCTCCTTTTCAT
TATTTGCTCTTTTCTGATGTCTCCACCGCAGCTCCGACTGTTTCAGTACAACTACCCCTACTGGTCAATT
AAGCTGGGCTATTGTATCGGCACCTCAAGTTTCATCTGCATCCCCACATACATCGCATACAGACTGATAA
TTACGCCCGGTACTTTTAAGGAGCGAATCATTAAAAGCATAACCCCCGAAACCCCCACCGAGATCCCTTG
TGGCGATATAAGACTCAATGCGGTCTAATAGCTCGAGGCCGGCAAGGCCGGATCCAGACATGATAAGATA
CATTGATGAGTTTGGACAAACCACAACTAGAATGCAGTGAAAAAAATGCTTTATTTGTGAAATTTGTGAT
GCTATTGCTTTATTTGTAACCATTATAAGCTGCAATAAACAAGTTAACAACAACAATTGCATTCATTTTA
TGTTTCAGGTTCAGGGGGAGGTGTGGGAGGTTTTTTAAAGCAAGTAAAACCTCTACAAATGTGGTATGGC
TGATTATGATCCGGCTGCCTCGCGCGTTTCGGTGATGACGGTGAAAACCTCTGACACATGCAGCTCCCGG
AGACGGTCACAGCTTGTCTGTAAGCGGATGCCGGGAGCAGACAAGCCCGTCAGGGCGCGTCAGCGGGTGT
TGGCGGGTGTCGGGGCGCAGCCATGAGGTCGACTCTAGAGGATCGATCCCCGCCCCGGACGAACTAAACC
TGACTACGACATCTCTGCCCCTTCTTCGCGGGGCAGTGCATGTAATCCCTTCAGTTGGTTGGTACAACTT
GCCAACTGGGCCCTGTTCCACATGTGACACGGGGGGGGACCAAACACAAAGGGGTTCTCTGACTGTAGTT
GACATCCTTATAAATGGATGTGCACATTTGCCAACACTGAGTGGCTTTCATCCTGGAGCAGACTTTGCAG
TCTGTGGACTGCAACACAACATTGCCTTTATGTGTAACTCTTGGCTGAAGCTCTTACACCAATGCTGGGG
GACATGTACCTCCCAGGGGCCCAGGAAGACTACGGGAGGCTACACCAACGTCAATCAGAGGGGCCTGTGT
AGCTACCGATAAGCGGACCCTCAAGAGGGCATTAGCAATAGTGTTTATAAGGCCCCCTTGTTAACCCTAA
ACGGGTAGCATATGCTTCCCGGGTAGTAGTATATACTATCCAGACTAACCCTAATTCAATAGCATATGTT
ACCCAACGGGAAGCATATGCTATCGAATTAGGGTTAGTAAAAGGGTCCTAAGGAACAGCGATATCTCCCA
CCCCATGAGCTGTCACGGTTTTATTTACATGGGGTCAGGATTCCACGAGGGTAGTGAACCATTTTAGTCA
CAAGGGCAGTGGCTGAAGATCAAGGAGCGGGCAGTGAACTCTCCTGAATCTTCGCCTGCTTCTTCATTCT
CCTTCGTTTAGCTAATAGAATAACTGCTGAGTTGTGAACAGTAAGGTGTATGTGAGGTGCTCGAAAACAA
GGTTTCAGGTGACGCCCCCAGAATAAAATTTGGACGGGGGGTTCAGTGGTGGCATTGTGCTATGACACCA
ATATAACCCTCACAAACCCCTTGGGCAATAAATACTAGTGTAGGAATGAAACATTCTGAATATCTTTAAC
AATAGAAATCCATGGGGTGGGGACAAGCCGTAAAGACTGGATGTCCATCTCACACGAATTTATGGCTATG
GGCAACACATAATCCTAGTGCAATATGATACTGGGGTTATTAAGATGTGTCCCAGGCAGGGACCAAGACA
GGTGAACCATGTTGTTACACTCTATTTGTAACAAGGGGAAAGAGAGTGGACGCCGACAGCAGCGGACTCC
ACTGGTTGTCTCTAACACCCCCGAAAATTAAACGGGGCTCCACGCCAATGGGGCCCATAAACAAAGACAA
GTGGCCACTCTTTTTTTTGAAATTGTGGAGTGGGGGCACGCGTCAGCCCCCACACGCCGCCCTGCGGTTT
TGGACTGTAAAATAAGGGTGTAATAACTTGGCTGATTGTAACCCCGCTAACCACTGCGGTCAAACCACTT
GCCCACAAAACCACTAATGGCACCCCGGGGAATACCTGCATAAGTAGGTGGGCGGGCCAAGATAGGGGCG
CGATTGCTGCGATCTGGAGGACAAATTACACACACTTGCGCCTGAGCGCCAAGCACAGGGTTGTTGGTCC
TCATATTCACGAGGTCGCTGAGAGCACGGTGGGCTAATGTTGCCATGGGTAGCATATACTACCCAAATAT
CTGGATAGCATATGCTATCCTAATCTATATCTGGGTAGCATAGGCTATCCTAATCTATATCTGGGTAGCA
TATGCTATCCTAATCTATATCTGGGTAGTATATGCTATCCTAATTTATATCTGGGTAGCATAGGCTATCC
TAATCTATATCTGGGTAGCATATGCTATCCTAATCTATATCTGGGTAGTATATGCTATCCTAATCTGTAT
CCGGGTAGCATATGCTATCCTAATAGAGATTAGGGTAGTATATGCTATCCTAATTTATATCTGGGTAGCA
TATACTACCCAAATATCTGGATAGCATATGCTATCCTAATCTATATCTGGGTAGCATATGCTATCCTAAT
CTATATCTGGGTAGCATAGGCTATCCTAATCTATATCTGGGTAGCATATGCTATCCTAATCTATATCTGG
GTAGTATATGCTATCCTAATTTATATCTGGGTAGCATAGGCTATCCTAATCTATATCTGGGTAGCATATG
CTATCCTAATCTATATCTGGGTAGTATATGCTATCCTAATCTGTATCCGGGTAGCATATGCTATCCTCAT
GCATATACAGTCAGCATATGATACCCAGTAGTAGAGTGGGAGTGCTATCCTTTGCATATGCCGCCACCTC
CCAAGGGGGCGTGAATTTTCGCTGCTTGTCCTTTTCCTGCTGGTTGCTCCCATTCTTAGGTGAATTTAAG
GAGGCCAGGCTAAAGCCGTCGCATGTCTGATTGCTCACCAGGTAAATGTCGCTAATGTTTTCCAACGCGA
GAAGGTGTTGAGCGCGGAGCTGAGTGACGTGACAACATGGGTATGCCCAATTGCCCCATGTTGGGAGGAC
GAAAATGGTGACAAGACAGATGGCCAGAAATACACCAACAGCACGCATGATGTCTACTGGGGATTTATTC
TTTAGTGCGGGGGAATACACGGCTTTTAATACGATTGAGGGCGTCTCCTAACAAGTTACATCACTCCTGC
CCTTCCTCACCCTCATCTCCATCACCTCCTTCATCTCCGTCATCTCCGTCATCACCCTCCGCGGCAGCCC
CTTCCACCATAGGTGGAAACCAGGGAGGCAAATCTACTCCATCGTCAAAGCTGCACACAGTCACCCTGAT
ATTGCAGGTAGGAGCGGGCTTTGTCATAACAAGGTCCTTAATCGCATCCTTCAAAACCTCAGCAAATATA
TGAGTTTGTAAAAAGACCATGAAATAACAGACAATGGACTCCCTTAGCGGGCCAGGTTGTGGGCCGGGTC
CAGGGGCCATTCCAAAGGGGAGACGACTCAATGGTGTAAGACGACATTGTGGAATAGCAAGGGCAGTTCC
TCGCCTTAGGTTGTAAAGGGAGGTCTTACTACCTCCATATACGAACACACCGGCGACCCAAGTTCCTTCG
TCGGTAGTCCTTTCTACGTGACTCCTAGCCAGGAGAGCTCTTAAACCTTCTGCAATGTTCTCAAATTTCG
GGTTGGAACCTCCTTGACCACGATGCTTTCCAAACCACCCTCCTTTTTTGCGCCTGCCTCCATCACCCTG
ACCCCGGGGTCCAGTGCTTGGGCCTTCTCCTGGGTCATCTGCGGGGCCCTGCTCTATCGCTCCCGGGGGC
ACGTCAGGCTCACCATCTGGGCCACCTTCTTGGTGGTATTCAAAATAATCGGCTTCCCCTACAGGGTGGA
AAAATGGCCTTCTACCTGGAGGGGGCCTGCGCGGTGGAGACCCGGATGATGATGACTGACTACTGGGACT
CCTGGGCCTCTTTTCTCCACGTCCACGACCTCTCCCCCTGGCTCTTTCACGACTTCCCCCCCTGGCTCTT
TCACGTCCTCTACCCCGGCGGCCTCCACTACCTCCTCGACCCCGGCCTCCACTACCTCCTCGACCCCGGC
CTCCACTGCCTCCTCGACCCCGGCCTCCACCTCCTGCTCCTGCCCCTCCTGCTCCTGCCCCTCCTCC
